Addgene plasmid #106204: pAAV.CAG-FLEX.SF-iGluSnFR.A184S.mRuby3
Purpose: Tight affinity glutamate sensor ** A newer version of this sensor is available. Please see iGluSnFR3 plasmids at https://www.addgene.org/browse/article/28220233/ **
Depositing lab: Loren Looger. Depositing organization: HHMI, Janelia Research Campus. Publication: Stability, affinity, and chromatic variants of the glutamate sensor iGluSnFR. Marvin JS, Scholl B, Wilson DE, Podgorski K, Kazemipour A, Muller JA, Schoch S, Quiroz FJU, Rebola N, Bao H, Little JP, Tkachuk AN, Cai E, Hantman AW, Wang SS, DePiero VJ, Borghuis BG, Chapman ER, Dietrich D, DiGregorio DA, Fitzpatrick D, Looger LL. Nat Methods. 2018 Nov;15(11):936-939. doi: 10.1038/s41592-018-0171-3. Epub 2018 Oct 30. PubMed 30377363.
Backbone
  Vector backbone: pAAV.CAG-FLEX
  Backbone size w/o insert (bp): 5087
  Vector type: AAV
Growth in bacteria
  Bacterial resistance: Ampicillin, 100 μg/mL
  Growth temperature: 37°C
  Growth strain: NEB Stable
  Copy number: High Copy
Gene/Insert
  Gene/Insert name: SF-iGluSnFR.A184S
  Species: Synthetic
  Insert size (bp): 2556
  Mutation: GltI: A184S + mRuby3 fusion
  Promoter: CAG
  Cloning method: Restriction Enzyme; 5′ cloning site unknown (unknown if destroyed); 3′ cloning site unknown (unknown if destroyed)
Terms and licenses: Academic/Nonprofit Terms; Industry Terms: Not Available to Industry
Depositor comments: ** A newer version of this sensor is available. Please see iGluSnFR3 plasmids at https://www.addgene.org/browse/article/28220233/ **
How to cite: pAAV.CAG-FLEX.SF-iGluSnFR.A184S.mRuby3 was a gift from Loren Looger (Addgene plasmid # 106204 ; http://n2t.net/addgene:106204 ; RRID:Addgene_106204)
