[The description below was written by a language model from this plasmid's Addgene catalogue record, the feature table of its GenBank file and pLannotate feature annotations shown in this document.]
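Description:
pAAV.CAG-FLEX.SF-iGluSnFR.A184S.mRuby3 is an adeno-associated virus transfer plasmid for Cre-dependent expression of a genetically encoded fluorescent glutamate sensor in mammalian cells. The expression cassette sits between two AAV2 inverted terminal repeats, which allow it to be packaged into recombinant AAV particles. The bacterial backbone carries a high-copy ColE1/pUC-type origin, an f1 origin and a beta-lactamase gene for ampicillin selection.

The payload is driven by the CAG promoter (CMV enhancer, chicken beta-actin promoter and a chimeric intron) and is followed by a WPRE, which enhances transcript stability and expression, and an SV40 polyadenylation signal. The coding sequence lies in inverted orientation relative to the promoter and is flanked on each side by a loxP/lox2272 pair in the FLEX arrangement. Cre recombinase therefore flips the cassette into the sense orientation and locks it there, restricting expression to Cre-positive cells. The open reading frame begins with a Kozak sequence and a mouse Ig-kappa leader. This is followed by the E. coli glutamate-binding protein GltI, which is interrupted by a GFP-derived fluorescent domain (superfolder GFP, going by the SF name; the annotation matches it only as a circularly permuted EGFP). A Myc tag, a PDGFR-beta transmembrane domain that displays the sensor on the cell surface, and a C-terminal mRuby3 complete the fusion. The GltI A184S substitution gives the "tight affinity" variant, and the red mRuby3 provides a constitutive second-colour signal.

The two held records differ in length (7,643 versus 7,468 nt), and the sequencing-derived one shows only partial ITR matches. The depositor notes that a newer sensor generation, iGluSnFR3, is now available.
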