LOCUS       Exported 7643 bp ds-DNA circular SYN 12-MAY-2021
DEFINITION  Tight affinity glutamate sensor.
ACCESSION   .
VERSION     .
KEYWORDS    pAAV.CAG-FLEX.SF-iGluSnFR.A184S.mRuby3
SOURCE      synthetic DNA construct
  ORGANISM  synthetic DNA construct
REFERENCE   1 (bases 1 to 7643)
  AUTHORS   Marvin JS, Scholl B, Wilson DE, Podgorski K, Kazemipour A, Muller
            JA, Schoch S, Quiroz FJU, Rebola N, Bao H, Little JP, Tkachuk AN,
            Cai E, Hantman AW, Wang SS, DePiero VJ, Borghuis BG, Chapman ER,
            Dietrich D, DiGregorio DA, Fitzpatrick D, Looger LL
  TITLE     Stability, affinity, and chromatic variants of the glutamate sensor
            iGluSnFR.
  JOURNAL   Nat Methods. 2018 Nov;15(11):936-939. doi:
            10.1038/s41592-018-0171-3. Epub 2018 Oct 30.
  PUBMED    30377363
REFERENCE   2 (bases 1 to 7643)
  AUTHORS   .
  TITLE     Direct Submission
  JOURNAL   Exported May 12, 2021 from SnapGene Server 1.1.58
            http://www.snapgene.com
FEATURES             Location/Qualifiers
     source          1..7643
                     /organism="synthetic DNA construct"
                     /mol_type="other DNA"
     repeat_region   56..185
                     /label=AAV2 ITR
     polyA_signal    347..468
                     /label=SV40 poly(A) signal
                     /note="SV40 polyadenylation signal"
     primer_bind     complement(384..403)
                     /label=SV40pA-R
                     /note="SV40 polyA, reverse primer"
     primer_bind     438..457
                     /label=EBV-rev
                     /note="SV40 polyA terminator, reverse primer"
     misc_feature    511..1099
                     /label=WPRE
                     /note="woodchuck hepatitis virus posttranscriptional
                     regulatory element"
     CDS             617..628
                     /codon_start=1
                     /product="Factor Xa recognition and cleavage site"
                     /label=Factor Xa site
                     /translation="IEGR"
     primer_bind     1026..1046
                     /label=WPRE-R
                     /note="WPRE, reverse primer"
     protein_bind    complement(1171..1204)
                     /label=loxP
                     /bound_moiety="Cre recombinase"
                     /note="Cre-mediated recombination occurs in the 8-bp core
                     sequence (GCATACAT)."
     protein_bind    complement(1275..1308)
                     /label=lox2272
                     /bound_moiety="Cre recombinase"
                     /note="Cre-mediated recombination occurs in the 8-bp core
                     sequence (GGATACTT). lox2272 sites are compatible with each
                     other, but incompatible with loxP or loxN sites (Lee and
                     Saito, 1988)."
     regulatory      1333..1342
                     /regulatory_class="other"
                     /note="vertebrate consensus sequence for strong initiation
                     of translation (Kozak, 1987)"
     sig_peptide     1339..1401
                     /product="leader sequence from mouse immunoglobulin kappa
                     light chain"
                     /label=Ig-kappa leader
     primer_bind     2367..2388
                     /label=EGFP-C
                     /note="EGFP, forward primer"
     primer_bind     complement(2491..2512)
                     /label=EGFP-N
                     /note="EGFP, reverse primer"
     CDS             2977..3006
                     /codon_start=1
                     /product="Myc (human c-Myc proto-oncogene) epitope tag"
                     /label=Myc
                     /translation="EQKLISEEDL"
     CDS             3010..3156
                     /codon_start=1
                     /product="transmembrane domain from platelet derived growth
                     factor receptor beta"
                     /label=PDGFR-beta TM domain
                     /translation="AVGQDTQEVIVVPHSLPFKVVVISAILALVVLTIISLIILIMLWQ
                     KKPR"
     protein_bind    3919..3952
                     /label=loxP
                     /bound_moiety="Cre recombinase"
                     /note="Cre-mediated recombination occurs in the 8-bp core
                     sequence (GCATACAT)."
     protein_bind    4015..4048
                     /label=lox2272
                     /bound_moiety="Cre recombinase"
                     /note="Cre-mediated recombination occurs in the 8-bp core
                     sequence (GGATACTT). lox2272 sites are compatible with each
                     other, but incompatible with loxP or loxN sites (Lee and
                     Saito, 1988)."
     primer_bind     complement(4083..4102)
                     /label=pCAG-F
                     /note="Rabbit beta-globin intron, for pCAG plasmids,
                     forward primer"
     primer_bind     complement(4164..4186)
                     /label=pCAGGS-5
                     /note="Chimeric intron in CAG promoter, forward primer"
     promoter        complement(4466..4743)
                     /label=chicken beta-actin promoter
     repeat_region   5056..5185
                     /label=AAV2 ITR
     rep_origin      5257..5712
                     /direction=RIGHT
                     /label=f1 ori
                     /note="f1 bacteriophage origin of replication; arrow
                     indicates direction of (+) strand synthesis"
     primer_bind     complement(5344..5363)
                     /label=F1ori-R
                     /note="F1 origin, reverse primer"
     primer_bind     5554..5575
                     /label=F1ori-F
                     /note="F1 origin, forward primer"
     promoter        5738..5842
                     /gene="bla"
                     /label=AmpR promoter
     CDS             5843..6703
                     /codon_start=1
                     /gene="bla"
                     /product="beta-lactamase"
                     /label=AmpR
                     /note="confers resistance to ampicillin, carbenicillin, and
                     related antibiotics"
                     /translation="MSIQHFRVALIPFFAAFCLPVFAHPETLVKVKDAEDQLGARVGYI
                     ELDLNSGKILESFRPEERFPMMSTFKVLLCGAVLSRIDAGQEQLGRRIHYSQNDLVEYS
                     PVTEKHLTDGMTVRELCSAAITMSDNTAANLLLTTIGGPKELTAFLHNMGDHVTRLDRW
                     EPELNEAIPNDERDTTMPVAMATTLRKLLTGELLTLASRQQLIDWMEADKVAGPLLRSA
                     LPAGWFIADKSGAGERGSRGIIAALGPDGKPSRIVVIYTTGSQATMDERNRQIAEIGAS
                     LIKHW"
     primer_bind     complement(6061..6080)
                     /label=Amp-R
                     /note="Ampicillin resistance gene, reverse primer"
     rep_origin      6874..7462
                     /direction=RIGHT
                     /label=ori
                     /note="high-copy-number ColE1/pMB1/pBR322/pUC origin of
                     replication"
     primer_bind     7363..7382
                     /label=pBR322ori-F
                     /note="pBR322 origin, forward primer"
     primer_bind     7616..7633
                     /label=L4440
                     /note="L4440 vector, forward primer"
ORIGIN
        1 agcgcccaat acgcaaaccg cctctccccg cgcgttggcc gattcattaa tgcagctgcg
       61 cgctcgctcg ctcactgagg ccgcccgggc aaagcccggg cgtcgggcga cctttggtcg
      121 cccggcctca gtgagcgagc gagcgcgcag agagggagtg gccaactcca tcactagggg
      181 ttccttgtag ttaatgatta acccgccatg ctacttatct acgtagccat gctctaggaa
      241 gatccttatc gattttacca catttgtaga ggttttactt gctttaaaaa acctcccaca
      301 tctccccctg aacctgaaac ataaaatgaa tgcaattgtt gttgttaact tgtttattgc
      361 agcttataat ggttacaaat aaagcaatag catcacaaat ttcacaaata aagcattttt
      421 ttcactgcat tctagttgtg gtttgtccaa actcatcaat gtatcttatc atgtctgctc
      481 gaagcggccg cccgggtcga cggtatcgat gcggggaggc ggcccaaagg gagatccgac
      541 tcgtctgagg gcgaaggcga agacgcggaa gaggccgcag agccggcagc aggccgcggg
      601 aaggaaggtc cgctggattg agggccgaag ggacgtagca gaaggacgtc ccgcgcagaa
      661 tccaggtggc aacacaggcg agcagccaag gaaaggacga tgatttcccc gacaacacca
      721 cggaattgtc agtgcccaac agccgagccc ctgtccagca gcgggcaagg caggcggcga
      781 tgagttccgc cgtggcaata gggaggggga aagcgaaagt cccggaaagg agctgacagg
      841 tggtggcaat gccccaacca gtgggggttg cgtcagcaaa cacagtgcac accacgccac
      901 gttgcctgac aacgggccac aactcctcat aaagagacag caaccaggat ttatacaagg
      961 aggagaaaat gaaagccata cgggaagcaa tagcatgata caaaggcatt aaagcagcgt
     1021 atccacatag cgtaaaagga gcaacatagt taagaatacc agtcaatctt tcacaaattt
     1081 tgtaatccag aggttgatta tcgataagct tctcgagtgg atcatttgca gaattggccc
     1141 ttttcagtgt ttcgaacctc ttcgagggac ataacttcgt ataatgtatg ctatacgaag
     1201 ttatgggtcg atggtgagat ttggactaga gggtcgatgg tgatgcttgg atcaaaatag
     1261 gaagaatccc aatgataact tcgtataaag tatcctatac gaagttatac tagtggtacc
     1321 accggtgata tcgccaccat ggagacagac acactcctgc tatgggtact gctgctctgg
     1381 gttccaggtt ccactggtga cagatctgcc gcaggcagca cgctggacaa aatcgccaaa
     1441 aacggtgtga ttgtcgtcgg tcaccgtgaa tcttcagtgc ctttctctta ttacgacaat
     1501 cagcaaaaag tggtgggtta ctcgcaggat tactccaacg ccattgttga agcagtgaaa
     1561 aagaaactca acaaaccgga cttgcaggta aaactgattc cgattacctc acaaaaccgt
     1621 attccactgc tgcaaaacgg cactttcgat tttgaatgtg gttctaccac caacaacgtc
     1681 gaacgccaaa aacaggcggc tttctctgac actattttcg tggtcggtac gcgcctgttg
     1741 accaaaaagg gtggcgatat caaagatttt gccaacctga aagacaaagc cgtagtcgtc
     1801 acttccggca ctacctctga agttttgctc aacaaactga atgaagagca aaaaatgaat
     1861 atgcgcatca tcagcgccaa agatcacggt gactctttcc gcaccctgga aagcggtcgt
     1921 gccgttgcct ttatgatgga tgacagcctg ctggccggtg aacgtgcgaa agcgaagaaa
     1981 ccagacaact gggaaatcgt cggcaagccg cagtctcagg aggcctacgg ttgtatgttg
     2041 cgtaaagatg atccgcagtt caaaaagctg atggatgaca ccatcgctca ggtgcagacc
     2101 tccggtgaag cggaaaaatg gtttgataag tggttcaaaa atccaattct ggtgagccac
     2161 aacgtctata tcaccgccga caagcagaag aacggcatca aggcgaactt caagatccgc
     2221 cacaacgtgg aggacggcag cgtgcagctc gccgaccact accagcagaa cacccccatc
     2281 ggcgacggcc ccgtgctgct gcccgacaac cactacctga gcacccagtc cgtgctgagc
     2341 aaagacccca acgagaagcg cgatcacatg gtcctgctgg agttcgtgac cgccgccggg
     2401 atcactctcg gcatggacga gctgtacaag ggcggtaccg gagggagcat gagcaagggc
     2461 gaggagctgt tcaccggggt ggtgcccatc ctggtcgagc tggacggcga cgtaaacggc
     2521 cacaagttca gcgtgcgcgg cgagggcgag ggcgatgcca ccaacggcaa gctgaccctg
     2581 aagttcatct gcaccaccgg caagctgccc gtgccctggc ccaccctcgt gaccaccctg
     2641 acctacggcg tgcagtgctt cagccgctac cccgaccaca tgaagcagca cgacttcttc
     2701 aagtccgcca tgcccgaagg ctacgtccag gagcgcacca tcagcttcaa ggacgacggc
     2761 acctacaaga cccgcgccga ggtgaagttc gagggcgaca ccctggtgaa ccgcatcgag
     2821 ctgaagggca tcgacttcaa ggaggacggc aacatcctgg ggcacaagct ggagtacaac
     2881 tttaacaacc ccctgaacat gaatttcgaa ctgtcagacg aaatgaaagc actgttcaaa
     2941 gaaccgaatg acaaggcact gaaactgcag gtcgacgaac aaaaactcat ctcagaagag
     3001 gatctgaatg ctgtgggcca ggacacgcag gaggtcatcg tggtgccaca ctccttgccc
     3061 tttaaggtgg tggtgatctc agccatcctg gccctggtgg tgctcaccat catctccctt
     3121 atcatcctca tcatgctttg gcagaagaag ccacgttcta gaggctccgg aaatgctgtg
     3181 ggccaggaca cgcaggagcg tatggtgtct aagggcgaag agctgatcaa ggaaaatatg
     3241 cgtatgaagg tggtcatgga aggttcggtc aacggccacc aattcaaatg cacaggtgaa
     3301 ggagaaggca ggccgtacga gggagtgcaa accatgagga tcaaagtcat cgagggagga
     3361 cccctgccat ttgcctttga cattcttgcc acgtcgttca tgtatggcag ccgtactttt
     3421 atcaagtacc cggcagacat tcctgatttc tttaaacagt cctttcctga gggttttact
     3481 tgggaaagag ttacgagata cgaagatggt ggagtcgtca ccgtcacgca ggacaccagc
     3541 cttgaggatg gcgaactcgt ttacaacgtc aaagtcagag gggtaaactt tccctccaat
     3601 ggtcccgtga tgcagaagaa gaccaagggt tgggagccta atacagagat gatgtatcca
     3661 gcagatggtg gtctgagggg atacactgat attgcactga aagttgatgg tggtggccat
     3721 ctgcattgca atttcgtaac aacttacagg tcaaaaaaga ccgtcgggaa catcaagatg
     3781 cccggtgtcc atgccgttga tcaccgcctg gaaaggatag aggaaagtga caatgaaacg
     3841 tacgtagtac aacgcgaagt cgcagttgcc aagtactcca atcttggtgg ttaggatatc
     3901 ggatccgcta gcactagtat aacttcgtat agcatacatt atacgaagtt atgggtcgat
     3961 ggtgatgctt ggcaattcgg gtcgatggtg aagcattggt cttcctattt tgatataact
     4021 tcgtatagga tactttatac gaagttatgg ggatccaatt ctttgccaaa atgatgagac
     4081 agcacaataa ccagcacgtt gcccaggagc tgtaggaaaa agaagaaggc atgaacatgg
     4141 ttagcagagg ctctagagcc gccggtcaca cgccagaagc cgaaccccgc cctgccccgt
     4201 cccccccgaa ggcagccgtc cccccgcgga cagccccgag ccgctccccc cgcacaaagg
     4261 gccctcccgg agcccctcaa ggctttcacg cagccacaga aaagaaacaa gccgtcatta
     4321 aaccaagcgc taattacagc ccggaggaga agggccgtcc cgcccgctca cctgtgggag
     4381 taacgcggtc agtcagagcc ggggcgggcg gcgcgaggcg gcggcggagc ggggcacggg
     4441 gcgaaggcag cgtcgcagcg actcccgccc gccgcgcgct tcgcttttta tagggccgcc
     4501 gccgccgccg cctcgccata aaaggaaact ttcggagcgc gccgctctga ttggctgccg
     4561 ccgcacctct ccgcctcgcc ccgccccgcc cctcgccccg ccccgccccg cctggcgcgc
     4621 gccccccccc cccccccgcc cccatcgctg cacaaaataa ttaaaaaata aataaataca
     4681 aaattggggg tggggagggg ggggagatgg ggagagtgaa gcagaacgtg gggctcacct
     4741 cgaccatggt aatagcgatg actaatacgt agatgtactg ccaagtagga aagtcccata
     4801 aggtcatgta ctgggcataa tgccaggcgg gccatttacc gtcattgacg tcaatagggg
     4861 gcgtacttgg catatgatac acttgatgta ctgccaagtg ggcagtttac cgtaaatact
     4921 ccacccattg acgtcaatgg aaagtcccta ttggcgttac tatgggaaca tacgtcatta
     4981 ttgacgtcaa tggtacgatc ttcctagagc atggctacgt agataagtag catggcgggt
     5041 taatcattaa ctacaaggaa cccctagtga tggagttggc cactccctct ctgcgcgctc
     5101 gctcgctcac tgaggccggg cgaccaaagg tcgcccgacg cccgggcttt gcccgggcgg
     5161 cctcagtgag cgagcgagcg cgcagctggc gtaatagcga agaggcccgc accgatcgcc
     5221 cttcccaaca gttgcgcagc ctgaatggcg aatgggnnnn nnnnnnnnnn nnnnnnnnnn
     5281 nnnnnnnnnn nnnnnnnnnn nnnnnnnnnn nnnnnnnnnn nnnnnnnnnn nnnnnnnnnn
     5341 nnnnnnnnnn nnnnnnnnnn nnnnnnnnnn nnnnnnnnnn cnnnnnnnnn nnnnnnnnnn
     5401 nnnnnnnnnn nnnnnnnnnn nnnnnnnnnn nnnnnnnnnn nnnnnnnnnn nnnnnnnnnn
     5461 nnnnnnnnnn nnannnnnnn nnnnnnnnnn nnnnnnnnnn nnnnnnnnnn nnnnnnnnnn
     5521 nncctttgac gttggagtcc acgttcttta atagtggact cttgttccaa actggaacaa
     5581 cactcaaccc tatctcggtc tattcttttg atttataagg gattttgccg atttcggcct
     5641 attggttaaa aaatgagctg atttaacaaa aatttaacgc gaattttaac aaaatattaa
     5701 cgcttacaat ttaggtggca cttttcgggg aaatgtgcgc ggaaccccta tttgtttatt
     5761 tttctaaata cattcaaata tgtatccgct catgagacaa taaccctgat aaatgcttca
     5821 ataatattga aaaaggaaga gtatgagtat tcaacatttc cgtgtcgccc ttattccctt
     5881 ttttgcggca ttttgccttc ctgtttttgc tcacccagaa acgctggtga aagtaaaaga
     5941 tgctgaagat cagttgggtg cacgagtggg ttacatcgaa ctggatctca acagcggtaa
     6001 gatccttgag agttttcgcc ccgaagaacg ttttccaatg atgagcactt ttaaagttct
     6061 gctatgtggc gcggtattat cccgtattga cgccgggcaa gagcaactcg gtcgccgcat
     6121 acactattct cagaatgact tggttgagta ctcaccagtc acagaaaagc atcttacgga
     6181 tggcatgaca gtaagagaat tatgcagtgc tgccataacc atgagtgata acactgcggc
     6241 caacttactt ctgacaacga tcggaggacc gaaggagcta accgcttttt tgcacaacat
     6301 gggggatcat gtaactcgcc ttgatcgttg ggaaccggag ctgaatgaag ccataccaaa
     6361 cgacgagcgt gacaccacga tgcctgtagc aatggcaaca acgttgcgca aactattaac
     6421 tggcgaacta cttactctag cttcccggca acaattaata gactggatgg aggcggataa
     6481 agttgcagga ccacttctgc gctcggccct tccggctggc tggtttattg ctgataaatc
     6541 tggagccggt gagcgtgggt ctcgcggtat cattgcagca ctggggccag atggtaagcc
     6601 ctcccgtatc gtagttatct acacgacggg gagtcaggca actatggatg aacgaaatag
     6661 acagatcgct gagataggtg cctcactgat taagcattgg taactgtcag accaagttta
     6721 ctcatatata ctttagattg atttaaaact tcatttttaa tttaaaagga tctaggtgaa
     6781 gatccttttt gataatctca tgaccaaaat cccttaacgt gagttttcgt tccactgagc
     6841 gtcagacccc gtagaaaaga tcaaaggatc ttcttgagat cctttttttc tgcgcgtaat
     6901 ctgctgcttg caaacaaaaa aaccaccgct accagcggtg gtttgtttgc cggatcaaga
     6961 gctaccaact ctttttccga aggtaactgg cttcagcaga gcgcagatac caaatactgt
     7021 tcttctagtg tagccgtagt taggccacca cttcaagaac tctgtagcac cgcctacata
     7081 cctcgctctg ctaatcctgt taccagtggc tgctgccagt ggcgataagt cgtgtcttac
     7141 cgggttggac tcaagacgat agttaccgga taaggcgcag cggtcgggct gaacgggggg
     7201 ttcgtgcaca cagcccagct tggagcgaac gacctacacc gaactgagat acctacagcg
     7261 tgagctatga gaaagcgcca cgcttcccga agggagaaag gcggacaggt atccggtaag
     7321 cggcagggtc ggaacaggag agcgcacgag ggagcttcca gggggaaacg cctggtatct
     7381 ttatagtcct gtcgggtttc gccacctctg acttgagcgt cgatttttgt gatgctcgtc
     7441 aggggggcgg agcctatgga aaaacgccag caacgcggcc tttttacggt tcctggcctt
     7501 ttgctggcct tttgctcaca tgttctttcc tgcgttatcc cctgattctg tggataaccg
     7561 tattaccgcc tttgagtgag ctgataccgc tcgccgcagc cgaacgaccg agcgcagcga
     7621 gtcagtgagc gaggaagcgg aag
//
