Features (pLannotate 1.2.2; 26 found; start..end, strand, type, name):
    139..274     +  intron         hybrid intron (fragment): hybrid between chicken β-actin (CBA) and minute virus of mice (MMV) introns (Gray et al., 2011)
    363..493     +  intron         chimeric intron (fragment): chimera between introns from chicken β-actin and rabbit β-globin
    491..556     +  CDS            HBB (fragment): HBB_LEPEU - Experimental evidence at protein level: Swiss-Prot protein existence level 1. Involved in oxygen transport from the lung to the various peripheral tissues. From Lepus europaeus (European hare).
    555..588     -  protein_bind   lox2272: Cre-mediated recombination occurs in the 8-bp core sequence (GGATACTT). lox2272 sites are compatible with each other, but incompatible with loxP or loxN sites (Lee and Saito, 1988). Cre recombinase
    651..684     -  protein_bind   loxP: Cre-mediated recombination occurs in the 8-bp core sequence (GCATACAT). Cre recombinase
    712..1401    -  CDS            mRuby3: mRuby3 is a basic (constitutively fluorescent) red fluorescent protein published in 2016, derived from Entacmaea quadricolor. It has low acid sensitivity.
   1405..1428    -  CDS            PDGFRβ TM domain (fragment): transmembrane domain from platelet derived growth factor receptor beta
   1447..1593    -  CDS            PDGFRβ TM domain: transmembrane domain from platelet derived growth factor receptor beta
   1642..1710    -  CDS            gltI (fragment): GLTI_ECOLI - Also known as ybeJ, yzzK. Experimental evidence at protein level: Swiss-Prot protein existence level 1. Part of the ABC transporter complex GltIJKL involved in glutamate and aspartate uptake. Binds to both glutamate and aspartate. From Escherichia coli (strain K12).
   1723..2442    -  CDS            cEGFP: cEGFP is a basic (constitutively fluorescent) green fluorescent protein published in 2008, derived from Aequorea victoria.
   2455..3195    -  CDS            gltI (fragment): GLTI_ECOLI - Also known as ybeJ, yzzK. Experimental evidence at protein level: Swiss-Prot protein existence level 1. Part of the ABC transporter complex GltIJKL involved in glutamate and aspartate uptake. Binds to both glutamate and aspartate. From Escherichia coli (strain K12).
   3202..3264    -  sig_peptide    Igκ leader: leader sequence from mouse immunoglobulin κ light chain
   3295..3328    +  protein_bind   lox2272: Cre-mediated recombination occurs in the 8-bp core sequence (GGATACTT). lox2272 sites are compatible with each other, but incompatible with loxP or loxN sites (Lee and Saito, 1988). Cre recombinase
   3399..3432    +  protein_bind   loxP: Cre-mediated recombination occurs in the 8-bp core sequence (GCATACAT). Cre recombinase
   3504..4092    +  misc_feature   WPRE: woodchuck hepatitis virus posttranscriptional regulatory element
   4135..4256    -  polyA_signal   SV40 poly(A) signal: SV40 polyadenylation signal
   4279..4347    -  CDS            large T antigen (fragment): large T antigen from SV40 (simian virus 40)
   4418..4475    +  repeat_region  AAV2 ITR (fragment): inverted terminal repeat of adeno-associated virus serotype 2 inverted
   4635..5223    -  rep_origin     ori: high-copy-number ColE1/pMB1/pBR322/pUC origin of replication
   5394..6254    -  CDS            AmpR: β-lactamase; bla; confers resistance to ampicillin, carbenicillin, and related antibiotics
   6255..6359    -  promoter       AmpR promoter: bla
   6412..6840    -  rep_origin     f1 ori (sequence partly withheld): f1 bacteriophage origin of replication; arrow indicates direction of (+) strand synthesis
   6845..6914    -  CDS            lacZα (fragment): LacZα fragment of β-galactosidase; lacZ fragment
   6909..7041    -  repeat_region  AAV2 ITR (fragment): inverted terminal repeat of adeno-associated virus serotype 2 inverted
   7102..7350    +  enhancer       CMV enhancer (fragment): human cytomegalovirus immediate early enhancer
   7352..138     +  promoter       chicken β-actin promoter (across the origin): contains a 21-bp deletion relative to the standard chicken β-actin promoter
>Addgene plasmid #106204 | pAAV.CAG-FLEX.SF-iGluSnFR.A184S.mRuby3 | addgene full sequence | sequence record 204613 | Addgene NGS Result
GGGCGGGGCGAGGGGCGGGGCGGGGCGAGGCGGAGAGGTGCGGCGGCAGCCAATCAGAGCGGCGCGCTCC
GAAAGTTTCCTTTTATGGCGAGGCGGCGGCGGCGGCGGCCCTATAAAAAGCGAAGCGCGCGGCGGGCGGG
AGTCGCTGCGCGCTGCCTTCGCCCCGTGCCCCGCTCCGCCGCCGCCTCGCGCCGCCCGCCCCGGCTCTGA
CTGACCGCGTTACTCCCACAGGTGAGCGGGCGGGACGGCCCTTCTCCTCCGGGCTGTAATTAGCGCTTGG
TTTAATGACGGCTTGTTTCTTTTCTGTGGCTGCGTGAAAGCCTTGAGGGGCTCCGGGAGGGCCCTTTGTG
CGGGGGGAGCGGCTCGGGGCTGTCCGCGGGGGGACGGCTGCCTTCGGGGGGGACGGGGCAGGGCGGGGTT
CGGCTTCTGGCGTGTGACCGGCGGCTCTAGAGCCTCTGCTAACCATGTTCATGCCTTCTTCTTTTTCCTA
CAGCTCCTGGGCAACGTGCTGGTTATTGTGCTGTCTCATCATTTTGGCAAAGAATTGGATCCCCATAACT
TCGTATAAAGTATCCTATACGAAGTTATATCAAAATAGGAAGACCAATGCTTCACCATCGACCCGAATTG
CCAAGCATCACCATCGACCCATAACTTCGTATAATGTATGCTATACGAAGTTATACTAGTGCTAGCGGAT
CCGATATCCTAACCACCAAGATTGGAGTACTTGGCAACTGCGACTTCGCGTTGTACTACGTACGTTTCAT
TGTCACTTTCCTCTATCCTTTCCAGGCGGTGATCAACGGCATGGACACCGGGCATCTTGATGTTCCCGAC
GGTCTTTTTTGACCTGTAAGTTGTTACGAAATTGCAATGCAGATGGCCACCACCATCAACTTTCAGTGCA
ATATCAGTGTATCCCCTCAGACCACCATCTGCTGGATACATCATCTCTGTATTAGGCTCCCAACCCTTGG
TCTTCTTCTGCATCACGGGACCATTGGAGGGAAAGTTTACCCCTCTGACTTTGACGTTGTAAACGAGTTC
GCCATCCTCAAGGCTGGTGTCCTGCGTGACGGTGACGACTCCACCATCTTCGTATCTCGTAACTCTTTCC
CAAGTAAAACCCTCAGGAAAGGACTGTTTAAAGAAATCAGGAATGTCTGCCGGGTACTTGATAAAAGTAC
GGCTGCCATACATGAACGACGTGGCAAGAATGTCAAAGGCAAATGGCAGGGGTCCTCCCTCGATGACTTT
GATCCTCATGGTTTGCACTCCCTCGTACGGCCTGCCTTCTCCTTCACCTGTGCATTTGAATTGGTGGCCG
TTGACCGAACCTTCCATGACCACCTTCATACGCATATTTTCCTTGATCAGCTCTTCGCCCTTAGACACCA
TACGCTCCTGCGTGTCCTGGCCCACAGCATTTCCGGAGCCTCTAGAACGTGGCTTCTTCTGCCAAAGCAT
GATGAGGATGATAAGGGAGATGATGGTGAGCACCACCAGGGCCAGGATGGCTGAGATCACCACCACCTTA
AAGGGCAAGGAGTGTGGCACCACGATGACCTCCTGCGTGTCCTGGCCCACAGCATTCAGATCCTCTTCTG
AGATGAGTTTTTGTTCGTCGACCTGCAGTTTCAGTGCCTTGTCATTCGGTTCTTTGAACAGTGCTTTCAT
TTCGTCTGACAGTTCGAAATTCATGTTCAGGGGGTTGTTAAAGTTGTACTCCAGCTTGTGCCCCAGGATG
TTGCCGTCCTCCTTGAAGTCGATGCCCTTCAGCTCGATGCGGTTCACCAGGGTGTCGCCCTCGAACTTCA
CCTCGGCGCGGGTCTTGTAGGTGCCGTCGTCCTTGAAGCTGATGGTGCGCTCCTGGACGTAGCCTTCGGG
CATGGCGGACTTGAAGAAGTCGTGCTGCTTCATGTGGTCGGGGTAGCGGCTGAAGCACTGCACGCCGTAG
GTCAGGGTGGTCACGAGGGTGGGCCAGGGCACGGGCAGCTTGCCGGTGGTGCAGATGAACTTCAGGGTCA
GCTTGCCGTTGGTGGCATCGCCCTCGCCCTCGCCGCGCACGCTGAACTTGTGGCCGTTTACGTCGCCGTC
CAGCTCGACCAGGATGGGCACCACCCCGGTGAACAGCTCCTCGCCCTTGCTCATGCTCCCTCCGGTACCG
CCCTTGTACAGCTCGTCCATGCCGAGAGTGATCCCGGCGGCGGTCACGAACTCCAGCAGGACCATGTGAT
CGCGCTTCTCGTTGGGGTCTTTGCTCAGCACGGACTGGGTGCTCAGGTAGTGGTTGTCGGGCAGCAGCAC
GGGGCCGTCGCCGATGGGGGTGTTCTGCTGGTAGTGGTCGGCGAGCTGCACGCTGCCGTCCTCCACGTTG
TGGCGGATCTTGAAGTTCGCCTTGATGCCGTTCTTCTGCTTGTCGGCGGTGATATAGACGTTGTGGCTCA
CCAGAATTGGATTTTTGAACCACTTATCAAACCATTTTTCCGCTTCACCGGAGGTCTGCACCTGAGCGAT
GGTGTCATCCATCAGCTTTTTGAACTGCGGATCATCTTTACGCAACATACAACCGTAGGCCTCCTGAGAC
TGCGGCTTGCCGACGATTTCCCAGTTGTCTGGTTTCTTCGCTTTCGCACGTTCACCGGCCAGCAGGCTGT
CATCCATCATAAAGGCAACGGCACGACCGCTTTCCAGGGTGCGGAAAGAGTCACCGTGATCTTTGGCGCT
GATGATGCGCATATTCATTTTTTGCTCTTCATTCAGTTTGTTGAGCAAAACTTCAGAGGTAGTGCCGGAA
GTGACGACTACGGCTTTGTCTTTCAGGTTGGCAAAATCTTTGATATCGCCACCCTTTTTGGTCAACAGGC
GCGTACCGACCACGAAAATAGTGTCAGAGAAAGCCGCCTGTTTTTGGCGTTCGACGTTGTTGGTGGTAGA
ACCACATTCAAAATCGAAAGTGCCGTTTTGCAGCAGTGGAATACGGTTTTGTGAGGTAATCGGAATCAGT
TTTACCTGCAAGTCCGGTTTGTTGAGTTTCTTTTTCACTGCTTCAACAATGGCGTTGGAGTAATCCTGCG
AGTAACCCACCACTTTTTGCTGATTGTCGTAATAAGAGAAAGGCACTGAAGATTCACGGTGACCGACGAC
AATCACACCGTTTTTGGCGATTTTGTCCAGCGTGCTGCCTGCGGCAGATCTGTCACCAGTGGAACCTGGA
ACCCAGAGCAGCAGTACCCATAGCAGGAGTGTGTCTGTCTCCATGGTGGCGATATCACCGGTGGTACCAC
TAGTATAACTTCGTATAGGATACTTTATACGAAGTTATCATTGGGATTCTTCCTATTTTGATCCAAGCAT
CACCATCGACCCTCTAGTCCAAATCTCACCATCGACCCATAACTTCGTATAGCATACATTATACGAAGTT
ATGTCCCTCGAAGAGGTTCGAAACACTGAAAAGGGCCAATTCTGCAAATGATCCACTCGAGAAGCTTATC
GATAATCAACCTCTGGATTACAAAATTTGTGAAAGATTGACTGGTATTCTTAACTATGTTGCTCCTTTTA
CGCTATGTGGATACGCTGCTTTAATGCCTTTGTATCATGCTATTGCTTCCCGTATGGCTTTCATTTTCTC
CTCCTTGTATAAATCCTGGTTGCTGTCTCTTTATGAGGAGTTGTGGCCCGTTGTCAGGCAACGTGGCGTG
GTGTGCACTGTGTTTGCTGACGCAACCCCCACTGGTTGGGGCATTGCCACCACCTGTCAGCTCCTTTCCG
GGACTTTCGCTTTCCCCCTCCCTATTGCCACGGCGGAACTCATCGCCGCCTGCCTTGCCCGCTGCTGGAC
AGGGGCTCGGCTGTTGGGCACTGACAATTCCGTGGTGTTGTCGGGGAAATCATCGTCCTTTCCTTGGCTG
CTCGCCTGTGTTGCCACCTGGATTCTGCGCGGGACGTCCTTCTGCTACGTCCCTTCGGCCCTCAATCCAG
CGGACCTTCCTTCCCGCGGCCTGCTGCCGGCTCTGCGGCCTCTTCCGCGTCTTCGCCTTCGCCCTCAGAC
GAGTCGGATCTCCCTTTGGGCCGCCTCCCCGCATCGATACCGTCGACCCGGGCGGCCGCTTCGAGCAGAC
ATGATAAGATACATTGATGAGTTTGGACAAACCACAACTAGAATGCAGTGAAAAAAATGCTTTATTTGTG
AAATTTGTGATGCTATTGCTTTATTTGTAACCATTATAAGCTGCAATAAACAAGTTAACAACAACAATTG
CATTCATTTTATGTTTCAGGTTCAGGGGGAGATGTGGGAGGTTTTTTAAAGCAAGTAAAACCTCTACAAA
TGTGGTAAAATCGATAAGGATCTTCCTAGAGCATGGCTACGTAGATAAGTAGCATGGCGGGTTAATCATT
AACTACAAGGAACCCCTAGTGATGGAGTTGGCCACTCCCTCTCTGCGCGCTCGCTCGCTCACTGACTCGC
TGCGCTCGGTCGTTCGGCTGCGGCGAGCGGTATCAGCTCACTCAAAGGCGGTAATACGGTTATCCACAGA
ATCAGGGGATAACGCAGGAAAGAACATGTGAGCAAAAGGCCAGCAAAAGGCCAGGAACCGTAAAAAGGCC
GCGTTGCTGGCGTTTTTCCATAGGCTCCGCCCCCCTGACGAGCATCACAAAAATCGACGCTCAAGTCAGA
GGTGGCGAAACCCGACAGGACTATAAAGATACCAGGCGTTTCCCCCTGGAAGCTCCCTCGTGCGCTCTCC
TGTTCCGACCCTGCCGCTTACCGGATACCTGTCCGCCTTTCTCCCTTCGGGAAGCGTGGCGCTTTCTCAT
AGCTCACGCTGTAGGTATCTCAGTTCGGTGTAGGTCGTTCGCTCCAAGCTGGGCTGTGTGCACGAACCCC
CCGTTCAGCCCGACCGCTGCGCCTTATCCGGTAACTATCGTCTTGAGTCCAACCCGGTAAGACACGACTT
ATCGCCACTGGCAGCAGCCACTGGTAACAGGATTAGCAGAGCGAGGTATGTAGGCGGTGCTACAGAGTTC
TTGAAGTGGTGGCCTAACTACGGCTACACTAGAAGAACAGTATTTGGTATCTGCGCTCTGCTGAAGCCAG
TTACCTTCGGAAAAAGAGTTGGTAGCTCTTGATCCGGCAAACAAACCACCGCTGGTAGCGGTGGTTTTTT
TGTTTGCAAGCAGCAGATTACGCGCAGAAAAAAAGGATCTCAAGAAGATCCTTTGATCTTTTCTACGGGG
TCTGACGCTCAGTGGAACGAAAACTCACGTTAAGGGATTTTGGTCATGAGATTATCAAAAAGGATCTTCA
CCTAGATCCTTTTAAATTAAAAATGAAGTTTTAAATCAATCTAAAGTATATATGAGTAAACTTGGTCTGA
CAGTTACCAATGCTTAATCAGTGAGGCACCTATCTCAGCGATCTGTCTATTTCGTTCATCCATAGTTGCC
TGACTCCCCGTCGTGTAGATAACTACGATACGGGAGGGCTTACCATCTGGCCCCAGTGCTGCAATGATAC
CGCGAGACCCACGCTCACCGGCTCCAGATTTATCAGCAATAAACCAGCCAGCCGGAAGGGCCGAGCGCAG
AAGTGGTCCTGCAACTTTATCCGCCTCCATCCAGTCTATTAATTGTTGCCGGGAAGCTAGAGTAAGTAGT
TCGCCAGTTAATAGTTTGCGCAACGTTGTTGCCATTGCTACAGGCATCGTGGTGTCACGCTCGTCGTTTG
GTATGGCTTCATTCAGCTCCGGTTCCCAACGATCAAGGCGAGTTACATGATCCCCCATGTTGTGCAAAAA
AGCGGTTAGCTCCTTCGGTCCTCCGATCGTTGTCAGAAGTAAGTTGGCCGCAGTGTTATCACTCATGGTT
ATGGCAGCACTGCATAATTCTCTTACTGTCATGCCATCCGTAAGATGCTTTTCTGTGACTGGTGAGTACT
CAACCAAGTCATTCTGAGAATAGTGTATGCGGCGACCGAGTTGCTCTTGCCCGGCGTCAATACGGGATAA
TACCGCGCCACATAGCAGAACTTTAAAAGTGCTCATCATTGGAAAACGTTCTTCGGGGCGAAAACTCTCA
AGGATCTTACCGCTGTTGAGATCCAGTTCGATGTAACCCACTCGTGCACCCAACTGATCTTCAGCATCTT
TTACTTTCACCAGCGTTTCTGGGTGAGCAAAAACAGGAAGGCAAAATGCCGCAAAAAAGGGAATAAGGGC
GACACGGAAATGTTGAATACTCATACTCTTCCTTTTTCAATATTATTGAAGCATTTATCAGGGTTATTGT
CTCATGAGCGGATACATATTTGAATGTATTTAGAAAAATAAACAAATAGGGGTTCCGCGCACATTTCCCC
GAAAAGTGCCACCTAAATTGTAAGCGTTAATATTTTGTTAAAATTCGCGTTAAATTTTTGTTAAATCAGC
TCATTTTTTAACCAATAGGCCGAAATCGGCAAAATCCCTTATAAATCAAAAGAATAGACCGAGATAGGGT
TGAGTGTTGTTCCAGTTTGGAACAAGAGTCCACTATTAAAGAACGTGGACTCCAACGTCAAAGG
[49 nt withheld, positions 6575-6623]
T
[91 nt withheld, positions 6625-6715]
G
[124 nt withheld, positions 6717-6840]
CCCATTCGCCATTCAGGCTGCGCAACTGTTGGGAAGGGCGATCGGTGCGGGCCTCTTCGCTATTACGCCA
GCTGCGCGCTCGCTCGCTCACTGAGGCCGCCCGGGCAAAGCCCGGGCGTCGGGCGACCTTTGGTCGCCCG
GCCTCAGTGAGCGAGCGAGCGCGCAGAGAGGGAGTGGCCAACTCCATCACTAGGGGTTCCTTGTAGTTAA
TGATTAACCCGCCATGCTACTTATCTACGTAGCCATGCTCTAGGAAGAGTACCATTGACGTCAATAATGA
CGTATGTTCCCATAGTAACGCCAATAGGGACTTTCCATTGACGTCAATGGGTGGAGTATTTACGGTAAAC
TGCCCACTTGGCAGTACATCAAGTGTATCATATGCCAAGTACGCCCCCTATTGACGTCAATGACGGTAAA
TGGCCCGCCTGGCATTATGCCCAGTACATGACCTTATGGGACTTTCCTACTTGGCAGTACATCTACGTAT
TAGTCATCGCTATTACCATGGTCGAGGTGAGCCCCACGTTCTGCTTCACTCTCCCCATCTCCCCCCCCTC
CCCACCCCCAATTTTGTATTTATTTATTTTTTAATTATTTTGTGCAGCGATGGGGGCGGGGGGGGGGG
